Addgene plasmid #242683: pCMV-pLenti-ACTA2-R179H (LLH647)
Purpose: Plasmid for expression of ACTA2-R179H cDNA from a lentiviral cassette
Depositing lab: Benjamin Kleinstiver. Depositing organization: Massachusetts General Hospital. Publication: Treatment of a severe vascular disease using a bespoke CRISPR-Cas9 base editor in mice. Alves CRR, Das S, Krishnan V, Ha LL, Fox LR, Stutzman HE, Shamber CE, Kalailingam P, McCarthy S, Lino Cardenas CL, Fong CE, Imai T, Mitra S, Yun S, Wood RK, Benning FMC, Roh K, Lawton J, Kim N, Silverstein RA, Ferreira da Silva J, de la Cruz D, Richa R, Xie J, Gray-Edwards HL, Malhotra R, Chung DY, Chao LH, Tsai SQ, Maguire CA, Lindsay ME, Kleinstiver BP, Musolino PL. Nat Biomed Eng. 2025 Sep 11:10.1038/s41551-025-01499-1. doi: 10.1038/s41551-025-01499-1. PubMed 40935887.
Backbone
  Vector backbone: pCMV-pLenti
  Vector type: Mammalian Expression, Lentiviral
Growth in bacteria
  Bacterial resistance: Ampicillin, 100 μg/mL
  Growth temperature: 37°C
  Growth strain: NEB Stable
  Copy number: High Copy
Gene/Insert
  Gene/Insert name: pLenti-ACTA2-R179H_cDNA (alt names: LLH647; pLenti-ACTA2-R179H)
  Species: Synthetic
  Mutation: ACTA2-R179H
  Promoter: CMV
  Cloning method: Gibson Cloning
Terms and licenses: Academic/Nonprofit Terms; Industry Terms: Not Available to Industry
How to cite: pCMV-pLenti-ACTA2-R179H (LLH647) was a gift from Benjamin Kleinstiver (Addgene plasmid # 242683 ; http://n2t.net/addgene:242683 ; RRID:Addgene_242683)
