[The description below was written by a language model from this plasmid's Addgene catalogue record and pLannotate feature annotations shown in this document.]
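Description:
pCMV-pLenti-ACTA2-R179H (LLH647) is a 9.1 kb lentiviral transfer plasmid for mammalian expression of an ACTA2 (smooth muscle alpha-actin) cDNA carrying the R179H substitution. It is propagated in E. coli through a high-copy ColE1/pUC-type origin with ampicillin selection from the β-lactamase gene, and also carries an f1 origin and leftover lac/lacZα cloning-vector fragments. The record lists a recombination-deficient growth strain, as is usual for LTR-containing plasmids.

The viral cassette has a third-generation, self-inactivating layout. An RSV promoter replaces the U3 region to drive a truncated HIV-1 5' LTR, followed by the Ψ packaging signal with a gag fragment, the RRE for Rev-dependent nuclear export, and the cPPT/CTS. It ends in a ΔU3 3' LTR, with an SV40 polyadenylation signal and SV40 origin downstream. Inside, the CMV enhancer/promoter drives the ACTA2 open reading frame, which is flanked by remnants of Gateway attB1 and attB2 sites. The annotation tool matched the coding sequence to the highly conserved bovine actin entry, while the catalogue lists the insert as synthetic, so the species of origin is not stated. A V5 epitope sequence lies downstream of attB2, but the record does not say whether it is in frame with ACTA2. A WPRE follows to enhance transcript stability and expression. A separate SV40 promoter drives Emerald GFP, giving a fluorescent marker for transfected or transduced cells.

The stated purpose is expression of the mutant cDNA from a lentiviral cassette, by transfection or after packaging into virus. The associated publication concerns a bespoke CRISPR-Cas9 base editor for a severe vascular disease, which suggests use as a source of the mutant allele in cells. The record does not specify this application.
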