Features (pLannotate 1.2.2; 31 found; start..end, strand, type, name):
      1..589     +  rep_origin     ori: high-copy-number ColE1/pMB1/pBR322/pUC origin of replication
    772..864     +  CDS            lacI (fragment): lac repressor; lacI; The lac repressor binds to the lac operator to inhibit transcription in E. coli. This inhibition can be relieved by adding lactose or isopropyl-β-D-thiogalactopyranoside (IPTG).
    877..898     +  protein_bind   CAP binding site: CAP binding activates transcription in the presence of cAMP. E. coli catabolite activator protein
    913..943     +  promoter       lac promoter: promoter for the E. coli lac operon
    951..967     +  protein_bind   lac operator: The lac repressor binds to the lac operator to inhibit transcription in E. coli. This inhibition can be relieved by adding lactose or isopropyl-β-D-thiogalactopyranoside (IPTG). lac repressor encoded by lacI
   1012..1030    +  promoter       T3 promoter: promoter for bacteriophage T3 RNA polymerase
   1058..1284    +  promoter       RSV promoter: Rous sarcoma virus enhancer/promoter
   1285..1465    +  LTR            5' LTR (truncated): truncated 5' long terminal repeat (LTR) from HIV-1
   1512..1637    +  misc_feature   HIV-1 Ψ: packaging signal of human immunodeficiency virus type 1
   1621..1984    +  CDS            HIV-1 gag (fragment): gag protein from human immunodeficiency virus 1; gag
   2130..2363    +  misc_feature   RRE: The Rev response element (RRE) of HIV-1 allows for Rev-dependent mRNA export from the nucleus to the cytoplasm.
   2740..2840    +  CDS            Rev (fragment): human immunodeficiency virus 1 (HIV-1) Rev protein; rev; enhances nuclear export of unspliced and incompletely spliced viral mRNAs
   2859..2976    +  misc_feature   cPPT/CTS: central polypurine tract and central termination sequence of HIV-1
   2999..3302    +  enhancer       CMV enhancer: human cytomegalovirus immediate early enhancer
   3303..3506    +  promoter       CMV promoter: human cytomegalovirus (CMV) immediate early promoter
   3624..3641    +  protein_bind   attB1 (fragment): mutant version of attB; core recombination site for the Gateway® BP reaction BP Clonase™
   3647..4777    +  CDS            ACTA2: ACTA_BOVIN - Also known as ACTSA, ACTVS. Experimental evidence at protein level: Swiss-Prot protein existence level 1. Actins are highly conserved proteins that are involved in various types of cell motility and are ubiquitously expressed in all eukaryotic cells. From Bos taurus (Bovine).
   4785..4802    -  protein_bind   attB2 (fragment): mutant version of attB; core recombination site for the Gateway® BP reaction BP Clonase™
   4856..4897    +  CDS            V5 tag: epitope tag from simian virus 5
   4921..5509    +  misc_feature   WPRE: woodchuck hepatitis virus posttranscriptional regulatory element
   5524..5840    +  promoter       SV40 promoter: SV40 enhancer and early promoter
   5891..6610    +  CDS            EmGFP: Emerald GFP mammalian codon-optimized
   6609..6680    +  CDS            nef (fragment): NEF_HV1Z2 - Experimental evidence at protein level: Swiss-Prot protein existence level 1. Extracellular Nef protein targets CD4(+) T-lymphocytes for apoptosis by interacting with CXCR4 surface receptors. From Human immunodeficiency virus type 1 group M subtype D (isolate Z2/CDC-Z34) (HIV-1).
   6682..6915    +  LTR            3' LTR (ΔU3): self-inactivating 3' long terminal repeat (LTR) from HIV-1
   6987..7108    +  polyA_signal   SV40 poly(A) signal: SV40 polyadenylation signal
   7148..7283    +  rep_origin     SV40 ori: SV40 origin of replication
   7304..7322    -  promoter       T7 promoter: promoter for bacteriophage T7 RNA polymerase
   7330..7485    +  CDS            lacZα (fragment): LacZα fragment of β-galactosidase; lacZ fragment
   7490..7918    +  rep_origin     f1 ori (sequence partly withheld): f1 bacteriophage origin of replication; arrow indicates direction of (+) strand synthesis
   7971..8075    +  promoter       AmpR promoter: bla
   8076..8936    +  CDS            AmpR: β-lactamase; bla; confers resistance to ampicillin, carbenicillin, and related antibiotics
>Addgene plasmid #242683 | pCMV-pLenti-ACTA2-R179H (LLH647) | addgene full sequence | sequence record 489089 | Addgene NGS Result
TTGAGATCCTTTTTTTCTGCGCGTAATCTGCTGCTTGCAAACAAAAAAACCACCGCTACCAGCGGTGGTT
TGTTTGCCGGATCAAGAGCTACCAACTCTTTTTCCGAAGGTAACTGGCTTCAGCAGAGCGCAGATACCAA
ATACTGTTCTTCTAGTGTAGCCGTAGTTAGGCCACCACTTCAAGAACTCTGTAGCACCGCCTACATACCT
CGCTCTGCTAATCCTGTTACCAGTGGCTGCTGCCAGTGGCGATAAGTCGTGTCTTACCGGGTTGGACTCA
AGACGATAGTTACCGGATAAGGCGCAGCGGTCGGGCTGAACGGGGGGTTCGTGCACACAGCCCAGCTTGG
AGCGAACGACCTACACCGAACTGAGATACCTACAGCGTGAGCTATGAGAAAGCGCCACGCTTCCCGAAGG
GAGAAAGGCGGACAGGTATCCGGTAAGCGGCAGGGTCGGAACAGGAGAGCGCACGAGGGAGCTTCCAGGG
GGAAACGCCTGGTATCTTTATAGTCCTGTCGGGTTTCGCCACCTCTGACTTGAGCGTCGATTTTTGTGAT
GCTCGTCAGGGGGGCGGAGCCTATGGAAAAACGCCAGCAACGCGGCCTTTTTACGGTTCCTGGCCTTTTG
CTGGCCTTTTGCTCACATGTTCTTTCCTGCGTTATCCCCTGATTCTGTGGATAACCGTATTACCGCCTTT
GAGTGAGCTGATACCGCTCGCCGCAGCCGAACGACCGAGCGCAGCGAGTCAGTGAGCGAGGAAGCGGAAG
AGCGCCCAATACGCAAACCGCCTCTCCCCGCGCGTTGGCCGATTCATTAATGCAGCTGGCACGACAGGTT
TCCCGACTGGAAAGCGGGCAGTGAGCGCAACGCAATTAATGTGAGTTAGCTCACTCATTAGGCACCCCAG
GCTTTACACTTTATGCTTCCGGCTCGTATGTTGTGTGGAATTGTGAGCGGATAACAATTTCACACAGGAA
ACAGCTATGACCATGATTACGCCAAGCGCGCAATTAACCCTCACTAAAGGGAACAAAAGCTGGAGCTGCA
AGCTTAATGTAGTCTTATGCAATACTCTTGTAGTCTTGCAACATGGTAACGATGAGTTAGCAACATGCCT
TACAAGGAGAGAAAAAGCACCGTGCATGCCGATTGGTGGAAGTAAGGTGGTACGATCGTGCCTTATTAGG
AAGGCAACAGACGGGTCTGACATGGATTGGACGAACCACTGAATTGCCGCATTGCAGAGATATTGTATTT
AAGTGCCTAGCTCGATACATAAACGGGTCTCTCTGGTTAGACCAGATCTGAGCCTGGGAGCTCTCTGGCT
AACTAGGGAACCCACTGCTTAAGCCTCAATAAAGCTTGCCTTGAGTGCTTCAAGTAGTGTGTGCCCGTCT
GTTGTGTGACTCTGGTAACTAGAGATCCCTCAGACCCTTTTAGTCAGTGTGGAAAATCTCTAGCAGTGGC
GCCCGAACAGGGACTTGAAAGCGAAAGGGAAACCAGAGGAGCTCTCTCGACGCAGGACTCGGCTTGCTGA
AGCGCGCACGGCAAGAGGCGAGGGGCGGCGACTGGTGAGTACGCCAAAAATTTTGACTAGCGGAGGCTAG
AAGGAGAGAGATGGGTGCGAGAGCGTCAGTATTAAGCGGGGGAGAATTAGATCGCGATGGGAAAAAATTC
GGTTAAGGCCAGGGGGAAAGAAAAAATATAAATTAAAACATATAGTATGGGCAAGCAGGGAGCTAGAACG
ATTCGCAGTTAATCCTGGCCTGTTAGAAACATCAGAAGGCTGTAGACAAATACTGGGACAGCTACAACCA
TCCCTTCAGACAGGATCAGAAGAACTTAGATCATTATATAATACAGTAGCAACCCTCTATTGTGTGCATC
AAAGGATAGAGATAAAAGACACCAAGGAAGCTTTAGACAAGATAGAGGAAGAGCAAAACAAAAGTAAGAC
CACCGCACAGCAAGCGGCCGCTGATCTTCAGACCTGGAGGAGGAGATATGAGGGACAATTGGAGAAGTGA
ATTATATAAATATAAAGTAGTAAAAATTGAACCATTAGGAGTAGCACCCACCAAGGCAAAGAGAAGAGTG
GTGCAGAGAGAAAAAAGAGCAGTGGGAATAGGAGCTTTGTTCCTTGGGTTCTTGGGAGCAGCAGGAAGCA
CTATGGGCGCAGCGTCAATGACGCTGACGGTACAGGCCAGACAATTATTGTCTGGTATAGTGCAGCAGCA
GAACAATTTGCTGAGGGCTATTGAGGCGCAACAGCATCTGTTGCAACTCACAGTCTGGGGCATCAAGCAG
CTCCAGGCAAGAATCCTGGCTGTGGAAAGATACCTAAAGGATCAACAGCTCCTGGGGATTTGGGGTTGCT
CTGGAAAACTCATTTGCACCACTGCTGTGCCTTGGAATGCTAGTTGGAGTAATAAATCTCTGGAACAGAT
TTGGAATCACACGACCTGGATGGAGTGGGACAGAGAAATTAACAATTACACAAGCTTAATACACTCCTTA
ATTGAAGAATCGCAAAACCAGCAAGAAAAGAATGAACAAGAATTATTGGAATTAGATAAATGGGCAAGTT
TGTGGAATTGGTTTAACATAACAAATTGGCTGTGGTATATAAAATTATTCATAATGATAGTAGGAGGCTT
GGTAGGTTTAAGAATAGTTTTTGCTGTACTTTCTATAGTGAATAGAGTTAGGCAGGGATATTCACCATTA
TCGTTTCAGACCCACCTCCCAACCCCGAGGGGACCCGACAGGCCCGAAGGAATAGAAGAAGAAGGTGGAG
AGAGAGACAGAGACAGATCCATTCGATTAGTGAACGGATCTCGACGGTATCGGTTAACTTTTAAAAGAAA
AGGGGGGATTGGGGGGTACAGTGCAGGGGAAAGAATAGTAGACATAATAGCAACAGACATACAAACTAAA
GAATTACAAAAACAAATTACAAAAATTCAAAATTTTATCGATAAGCTTGGGAGTTCCGCGTTACATAACT
TACGGTAAATGGCCCGCCTGGCTGACCGCCCAACGACCCCCGCCCATTGACGTCAATAATGACGTATGTT
CCCATAGTAACGCCAATAGGGACTTTCCATTGACGTCAATGGGTGGAGTATTTACGGTAAACTGCCCACT
TGGCAGTACATCAAGTGTATCATATGCCAAGTACGCCCCCTATTGACGTCAATGACGGTAAATGGCCCGC
CTGGCATTATGCCCAGTACATGACCTTATGGGACTTTCCTACTTGGCAGTACATCTACGTATTAGTCATC
GCTATTACCATGGTGATGCGGTTTTGGCAGTACATCAATGGGCGTGGATAGCGGTTTGACTCACGGGGAT
TTCCAAGTCTCCACCCCATTGACGTCAATGGGAGTTTGTTTTGGCACCAAAATCAACGGGACTTTCCAAA
ATGTCGTAACAACTCCGCCCCATTGACGCAAATGGGCGGTAGGCGTGTACGGTGGGAGGTCTATATAAGC
AGAGCTCGTTTAGTGAACCGTCAGATCGCCTGGAGACGCCATCCACGCTGTTTTGACCTCCATAGAAGAC
ACCGACTCTAGAGGATCCACTAGTCCAGTGTGGTGGAATTCTGCAGATATCAACAAGTTTGTACAAAAAA
GTTGGCATGTGTGAAGAAGAGGACAGCACTGCCTTGGTGTGTGACAATGGCTCTGGGCTCTGTAAGGCCG
GCTTTGCTGGGGACGATGCTCCCAGGGCTGTTTTCCCATCCATTGTGGGACGTCCCAGACATCAGGGGGT
GATGGTGGGAATGGGACAAAAAGACAGCTACGTGGGTGACGAAGCACAGAGCAAAAGAGGAATCCTGACC
CTGAAGTACCCGATAGAACATGGCATCATCACCAACTGGGACGACATGGAAAAGATCTGGCACCACTCTT
TCTACAATGAGCTTCGTGTTGCCCCTGAAGAGCATCCCACCCTGCTCACGGAGGCACCCCTGAACCCCAA
GGCCAACCGGGAGAAAATGACTCAAATTATGTTTGAGACTTTCAATGTCCCAGCCATGTATGTGGCTATC
CAGGCGGTGCTGTCTCTCTATGCCTCTGGACGCACAACTGGCATCGTGCTGGACTCTGGAGATGGTGTCA
CCCACAATGTCCCCATCTATGAGGGCTATGCCTTGCCCCATGCCATCATGCATCTGGATCTGGCTGGCCG
AGATCTCACTGACTACCTCATGAAGATCCTGACTGAGCGTGGCTATTCCTTCGTTACTACTGCTGAGCGT
GAGATTGTCCGGGACATCAAGGAGAAACTGTGTTATGTAGCTCTGGACTTTGAAAATGAGATGGCCACTG
CCGCATCCTCATCCTCCCTTGAGAAGAGTTACGAGTTGCCTGATGGGCAAGTGATCACCATCGGAAATGA
ACGTTTCCGCTGCCCAGAGACCCTGTTCCAGCCATCCTTCATCGGGATGGAGTCTGCTGGCATCCATGAA
ACCACCTACAACAGCATCATGAAGTGTGATATTGACATCAGGAAGGACCTCTATGCTAACAATGTCCTAT
CAGGGGGCACCACTATGTACCCTGGCATTGCCGACCGAATGCAGAAGGAGATCACGGCCCTAGCACCCAG
CACCATGAAGATCAAGATCATTGCCCCTCCGGAGCGCAAATACTCTGTCTGGATCGGTGGCTCCATCCTG
GCCTCTCTGTCCACCTTCCAGCAGATGTGGATCAGCAAACAGGAATACGATGAAGCCGGGCCTTCCATTG
TCCACCGCAAATGCTTCTAACCAACTTTCTTGTACAAAGTGGTTGATATCCAGCACAGTGGCGGCCGCTC
GAGTCTAGAGGGCCCGCGGTTCGAAGGTAAGCCTATCCCTAACCCTCTCCTCGGTCTCGATTCTACGCGT
ACCGGTTAGTAATGATCGACAATCAACCTCTGGATTACAAAATTTGTGAAAGATTGACTGGTATTCTTAA
CTATGTTGCTCCTTTTACGCTATGTGGATACGCTGCTTTAATGCCTTTGTATCATGCTATTGCTTCCCGT
ATGGCTTTCATTTTCTCCTCCTTGTATAAATCCTGGTTGCTGTCTCTTTATGAGGAGTTGTGGCCCGTTG
TCAGGCAACGTGGCGTGGTGTGCACTGTGTTTGCTGACGCAACCCCCACTGGTTGGGGCATTGCCACCAC
CTGTCAGCTCCTTTCCGGGACTTTCGCTTTCCCCCTCCCTATTGCCACGGCGGAACTCATCGCCGCCTGC
CTTGCCCGCTGCTGGACAGGGGCTCGGCTGTTGGGCACTGACAATTCCGTGGTGTTGTCGGGGAAGCTGA
CGTCCTTTCCATGGCTGCTCGCCTGTGTTGCCACCTGGATTCTGCGCGGGACGTCCTTCTGCTACGTCCC
TTCGGCCCTCAATCCAGCGGACCTTCCTTCCCGCGGCCTGCTGCCGGCTCTGCGGCCTCTTCCGCGTCTT
CGCCTTCGCCCTCAGACGAGTCGGATCTCCCTTTGGGCCGCCTCCCCGCCTGGCGATGGTACCGGTGTGG
AAAGTCCCCAGGCTCCCCAGCAGGCAGAAGTATGCAAAGCATGCATCTCAATTAGTCAGCAACCAGGTGT
GGAAAGTCCCCAGGCTCCCCAGCAGGCAGAAGTATGCAAAGCATGCATCTCAATTAGTCAGCAACCATAG
TCCCGCCCCTAACTCCGCCCATCCCGCCCCTAACTCCGCCCAGTTCCGCCCATTCTCCGCCCCATGGCTG
ACTAATTTTTTTTATTTATGCAGAGGCCGAGGCCGCCTCTGCCTCTGAGCTATTCCAGAAGTAGTGAGGA
GGCTTTTTTGGAGGCCTAGGCTTTTGCAAAAAGCTCCCGGGAGCTTGTATATCCATTTTCGGATCTGATC
AGCACCTAGCATGGTGAGCAAGGGCGAGGAGCTGTTCACCGGGGTGGTGCCCATCCTGGTCGAGCTGGAC
GGCGACGTAAACGGCCACAAGTTCAGCGTGTCCGGCGAGGGCGAGGGCGATGCCACCTACGGCAAGCTGA
CCCTGAAGTTCATCTGCACCACCGGCAAGCTGCCCGTGCCCTGGCCCACCCTCGTGACCACCTTCACCTA
CGGCGTGCAGTGCTTCGCCCGCTACCCCGACCACATGAAGCAGCACGACTTCTTCAAGTCCGCCATGCCC
GAAGGCTACGTCCAGGAGCGCACCATCTTCTTCAAGGACGACGGCAACTACAAGACCCGCGCCGAGGTGA
AGTTCGAGGGCGACACCCTGGTGAACCGCATCGAGCTGAAGGGCATCGACTTCAAGGAGGACGGCAACAT
CCTGGGGCACAAGCTGGAGTACAACTACAACAGCCACAAGGTCTATATCACCGCCGACAAGCAGAAGAAC
GGCATCAAGGTGAACTTCAAGACCCGCCACAACATCGAGGACGGCAGCGTGCAGCTCGCCGACCACTACC
AGCAGAACACCCCCATCGGCGACGGCCCCGTGCTGCTGCCCGACAACCACTACCTGAGCACCCAGTCCGC
CCTGAGCAAAGACCCCAACGAGAAGCGCGATCACATGGTCCTGCTGGAGTTCGTGACCGCCGCCGGGATC
ACTCTCGGCATGGACGAGCTGTACAAGTAAGGTACCTTTAAGACCAATGACTTACAAGGCAGCTGTAGAT
CTTAGCCACTTTTTAAAAGAAAAGGGGGGACTGGAAGGGCTAATTCACTCCCAACGAAGACAAGATCTGC
TTTTTGCTTGTACTGGGTCTCTCTGGTTAGACCAGATCTGAGCCTGGGAGCTCTCTGGCTAACTAGGGAA
CCCACTGCTTAAGCCTCAATAAAGCTTGCCTTGAGTGCTTCAAGTAGTGTGTGCCCGTCTGTTGTGTGAC
TCTGGTAACTAGAGATCCCTCAGACCCTTTTAGTCAGTGTGGAAAATCTCTAGCAGTAGTAGTTCATGTC
ATCTTATTATTCAGTATTTATAACTTGCAAAGAAATGAATATCAGAGAGTGAGAGGAACTTGTTTATTGC
AGCTTATAATGGTTACAAATAAAGCAATAGCATCACAAATTTCACAAATAAAGCATTTTTTTCACTGCAT
TCTAGTTGTGGTTTGTCCAAACTCATCAATGTATCTTATCATGTCTGGCTCTAGCTATCCCGCCCCTAAC
TCCGCCCATCCCGCCCCTAACTCCGCCCAGTTCCGCCCATTCTCCGCCCCATGGCTGACTAATTTTTTTT
ATTTATGCAGAGGCCGAGGCCGCCTCGGCCTCTGAGCTATTCCAGAAGTAGTGAGGAGGCTTTTTTGGAG
GCCTAGGGACGTACCCAATTCGCCCTATAGTGAGTCGTATTACGCGCGCTCACTGGCCGTCGTTTTACAA
CGTCGTGACTGGGAAAACCCTGGCGTTACCCAACTTAATCGCCTTGCAGCACATCCCCCTTTCGCCAGCT
GGCGTAATAGCGAAGAGGCCCGCACCGATCGCCCTTCCCAACAGTTGCGCAGCCTGAATGGCGAATGGG
[124 nt withheld, positions 7490-7613]
C
[91 nt withheld, positions 7615-7705]
A
[49 nt withheld, positions 7707-7755]
CCTTTGACGTTGGAGTCCACGTTCTTT
[37 nt withheld, positions 7783-7819]
ACCCTATCTCGGTCTATTCTTTTGATTTATAAGGGATTTTGCCGATTTCGGCCTATTGGTTAAAAAATGA
GCTGATTTAACAAAAATTTAACGCGAATTTTAACAAAATATTAACGCTTACAATTTAGGTGGCACTTTTC
GGGGAAATGTGCGCGGAACCCCTATTTGTTTATTTTTCTAAATACATTCAAATATGTATCCGCTCATGAG
ACAATAACCCTGATAAATGCTTCAATAATATTGAAAAAGGAAGAGTATGAGTATTCAACATTTCCGTGTC
GCCCTTATTCCCTTTTTTGCGGCATTTTGCCTTCCTGTTTTTGCTCACCCAGAAACGCTGGTGAAAGTAA
AAGATGCTGAAGATCAGTTGGGTGCACGAGTGGGTTACATCGAACTGGATCTCAACAGCGGTAAGATCCT
TGAGAGTTTTCGCCCCGAAGAACGTTTTCCAATGATGAGCACTTTTAAAGTTCTGCTATGTGGCGCGGTA
TTATCCCGTATTGACGCCGGGCAAGAGCAACTCGGTCGCCGCATACACTATTCTCAGAATGACTTGGTTG
AGTACTCACCAGTCACAGAAAAGCATCTTACGGATGGCATGACAGTAAGAGAATTATGCAGTGCTGCCAT
AACCATGAGTGATAACACTGCGGCCAACTTACTTCTGACAACGATCGGAGGACCGAAGGAGCTAACCGCT
TTTTTGCACAACATGGGGGATCATGTAACTCGCCTTGATCGTTGGGAACCGGAGCTGAATGAAGCCATAC
CAAACGACGAGCGTGACACCACGATGCCTGTAGCAATGGCAACAACGTTGCGCAAACTATTAACTGGCGA
ACTACTTACTCTAGCTTCCCGGCAACAATTAATAGACTGGATGGAGGCGGATAAAGTTGCAGGACCACTT
CTGCGCTCGGCCCTTCCGGCTGGCTGGTTTATTGCTGATAAATCTGGAGCCGGTGAGCGTGGGTCTCGCG
GTATCATTGCAGCACTGGGGCCAGATGGTAAGCCCTCCCGTATCGTAGTTATCTACACGACGGGGAGTCA
GGCAACTATGGATGAACGAAATAGACAGATCGCTGAGATAGGTGCCTCACTGATTAAGCATTGGTAACTG
TCAGACCAAGTTTACTCATATATACTTTAGATTGATTTAAAACTTCATTTTTAATTTAAAAGGATCTAGG
TGAAGATCCTTTTTGATAATCTCATGACCAAAATCCCTTAACGTGAGTTTTCGTTCCACTGAGCGTCAGA
CCCCGTAGAAAAGATCAAAGGATCTTC
